>Addgene plasmid #212756 | YIp128-TET-NUbo-E3(63)-NLS-VSV | addgene full sequence | sequence record 420506 | Addgene NGS Result
CGGCCAACGCGCGGGGAGAGGCGGTTTGCGTATTGGGCGCTCTTCCGCTTCCTCGCTCACTGACTCGCTG
CGCTCGGTCGTTCGGCTGCGGCGAGCGGTATCAGCTCACTCAAAGGCGGTAATACGGTTATCCACAGAAT
CAGGGGATAACGCAGGAAAGAACATGTGAGCAAAAGGCCAGCAAAAGGCCAGGAACCGTAAAAAGGCCGC
GTTGCTGGCGTTTTTCCATAGGCTCCGCCCCCCTGACGAGCATCACAAAAATCGACGCTCAAGTCAGAGG
TGGCGAAACCCGACAGGACTATAAAGATACCAGGCGTTTCCCCCTGGAAGCTCCCTCGTGCGCTCTCCTG
TTCCGACCCTGCCGCTTACCGGATACCTGTCCGCCTTTCTCCCTTCGGGAAGCGTGGCGCTTTCTCATAG
CTCACGCTGTAGGTATCTCAGTTCGGTGTAGGTCGTTCGCTCCAAGCTGGGCTGTGTGCACGAACCCCCC
GTTCAGCCCGACCGCTGCGCCTTATCCGGTAACTATCGTCTTGAGTCCAACCCGGTAAGACACGACTTAT
CGCCACTGGCAGCAGCCACTGGTAACAGGATTAGCAGAGCGAGGTATGTAGGCGGTGCTACAGAGTTCTT
GAAGTGGTGGCCTAACTACGGCTACACTAGAAGAACAGTATTTGGTATCTGCGCTCTGCTGAAGCCAGTT
ACCTTCGGAAAAAGAGTTGGTAGCTCTTGATCCGGCAAACAAACCACCGCTGGTAGCGGTGGTTTTTTTG
TTTGCAAGCAGCAGATTACGCGCAGAAAAAAAGGATCTCAAGAAGATCCTTTGATCTTTTCTACGGGGTC
TGACGCTCAGTGGAACGAAAACTCACGTTAAGGGATTTTGGTCATGAGATTATCAAAAAGGATCTTCACC
TAGATCCTTTTAAATTAAAAATGAAGTTTTAAATCAATCTAAAGTATATATGAGTAAACTTGGTCTGACA
GTTACCAATGCTTAATCAGTGAGGCACCTATCTCAGCGATCTGTCTATTTCGTTCATCCATAGTTGCCTG
ACTCCCCGTCGTGTAGATAACTACGATACGGGAGGGCTTACCATCTGGCCCCAGTGCTGCAATGATACCG
CGAGACCCACGCTCACCGGCTCCAGATTTATCAGCAATAAACCAGCCAGCCGGAAGGGCCGAGCGCAGAA
GTGGTCCTGCAACTTTATCCGCCTCCATCCAGTCTATTAATTGTTGCCGGGAAGCTAGAGTAAGTAGTTC
GCCAGTTAATAGTTTGCGCAACGTTGTTGCCATTGCTACAGGCATCGTGGTGTCACGCTCGTCGTTTGGT
ATGGCTTCATTCAGCTCCGGTTCCCAACGATCAAGGCGAGTTACATGATCCCCCATGTTGTGCAAAAAAG
CGGTTAGCTCCTTCGGTCCTCCGATCGTTGTCAGAAGTAAGTTGGCCGCAGTGTTATCACTCATGGTTAT
GGCAGCACTGCATAATTCTCTTACTGTCATGCCATCCGTAAGATGCTTTTCTGTGACTGGTGAGTACTCA
ACCAAGTCATTCTGAGAATAGTGTATGCGGCGACCGAGTTGCTCTTGCCCGGCGTCAATACGGGATAATA
CCGCGCCACATAGCAGAACTTTAAAAGTGCTCATCATTGGAAAACGTTCTTCGGGGCGAAAACTCTCAAG
GATCTTACCGCTGTTGAGATCCAGTTCGATGTAACCCACTCGTGCACCCAACTGATCTTCAGCATCTTTT
ACTTTCACCAGCGTTTCTGGGTGAGCAAAAACAGGAAGGCAAAATGCCGCAAAAAAGGGAATAAGGGCGA
CACGGAAATGTTGAATACTCATACTCTTCCTTTTTCAATATTATTGAAGCATTTATCAGGGTTATTGTCT
CATGAGCGGATACATATTTGAATGTATTTAGAAAAATAAACAAATAGGGGTTCCGCGCACATTTCCCCGA
AAAGTGCCACCTGACGTCTAAGAAACCATTATTATCATGACATTAACCTATAAAAATAGGCGTATCACGA
GGCCAACTGTGGGAATACTCAGGTATCGTAAGATGCAAGAGTTCGAATCTCTTAGCAACCATTATTTTTT
TCCTCAACATAACGAGAACACACAGGGGCGCTATCGCACAGAATCAAATTCGATGACTGGAAATTTTTTG
TTAATTTCAGAGGTCGCCTGACGCATATACCTTTTTCAACTGAAAAATTGGGAGAAAAAGGAAAGGTGAG
AGCGCCGGAACCGGCTTTTCATATAGAATAGAGAAGCGTTCATGACTAAATGCTTGCATCACAATACTTG
AAGTTGACAATATTATTTAAGGACCTATTGTTTTTTCCAATAGGTGGTTAGCAATCGTCTTACTTTCTAA
CTTTTCTTACCTTTTACATTTCAGCAATATATATATATATTTCAAGGATATACCATTCTAATGTCTGCCC
CTAAGAAGATCGTCGTTTTGCCAGGTGACCACGTTGGTCAAGAAATCACAGCCGAAGCCATTAAGGTTCT
TAAAGCTATTTCTGATGTTCGTTCCAATGTCAAGTTCGATTTCGAAAATCATTTAATTGGTGGTGCTGCT
ATCGATGCTACAGGTGTTCCACTTCCAGATGAGGCGCTGGAAGCCTCCAAGAAGGCTGATGCCGTTTTGT
TAGGTGCTGTGGGTGGTCCTAAATGGGGTACAGGTAGTGTTAGACCTGAACAAGGTTTACTAAAAATCCG
TAAAGAACTTCAATTGTACGCCAACTTAAGACCATGTAACTTTGCATCCGACTCTCTTTTAGACTTATCT
CCAATCAAGCCACAATTTGCTAAAGGTACTGACTTCGTTGTTGTCAGAGAATTAGTGGGAGGTATTTACT
TTGGTAAGAGAAAGGAAGACGATGGTGATGGTGTCGCTTGGGATAGTGAACAATACACCGTTCCAGAAGT
GCAAAGAATCACAAGAATGGCCGCTTTCATGGCCCTACAACATGAGCCACCATTGCCTATTTGGTCCTTG
GATAAAGCTAATGTTTTGGCCTCTTCAAGATTATGGAGAAAAACTGTGGAGGAAACCATCAAGAACGAAT
TTCCTACATTGAAGGTTCAACATCAATTGATTGATTCTGCCGCCATGATCCTAGTTAAGAACCCAACCCA
CCTAAATGGTATTATAATCACCAGCAACATGTTTGGTGATATCATCTCCGATGAAGCCTCCGTTATCCCA
GGTTCCTTGGGTTTGTTGCCATCTGCGTCCTTGGCCTCTTTGCCAGACAAGAACACCGCATTTGGTTTGT
ACGAACCATGCCACGGTTCTGCTCCAGATTTGCCAAAGAATAAGGTCAACCCTATCGCCACTATCTTGTC
TGCTGCAATGATGTTGAAATTGTCATTGAACTTGCCTGAAGAAGGTAAGGCCATTGAAGATGCAGTTAAA
AAGGTTTTGGATGCAGGTATCAGAACTGGTGATTTAGGTGGTTCCAACAGTACCACCGAAGTCGGTGATG
CTGTCGCCGAAGAAGTTAAGAAAATCCTTGCTTAAAAAGATTCTCTTTTTTTATGATATTTGTACATAAA
CTTTATAAATGAAATTCATAATAGAAACGACACGAAATTACAAAATGGAATATGTTCATAGGGTAGGCCC
TTTCGTCTCGCGCGTTTCGGTGATGACGGTGAAAACCTCTGACACATGCAGCTCCCGGAGACGGTCACAG
CTTGTCTGTAAGCGGATGCCGGGAGCAGACAAGCCCGTCAGGGCGCGTCAGCGGGTGTTGGCGGGTGTCG
GGGCTGGCTTAACTATGCGGCATCAGAGCAGATTGTACTGAGAGTGCACCATATGCGGTGTGAAATACCG
CACAGATGCGTAAGGAGAAAATACCGCATCAGGCGCCCTACCCACCGTACTCGTCAATTCCAAGGGCATC
GGTAAACATCTGCTCAAACTCGAAGTCGGCCATATCCAGAGCGCCGTAGGGGGCGGAGTCGTGGGGGGTA
AATCCCGGACCCGGGGAATCCCCGTCCCCCAACATGTCCAGATCGAAATCGTCTAGCGCGTCGGCATGCG
CCATCGCCACGTCCTCGCCGTCTAAGTGGAGCTCGTCCCCCAGGCTGACATCGGTCGGGGGGGCCGTCGA
CAGTCTGCGCGTGTGTCCCGCGGGGAGAAAGGACAGGCGCGGAGCCGCCAGCCCCGCCTCTTCGGGGGCG
TCGTCGTCCGGGAGATCGAGCAGGCCCTCGATGGTAGACCCGTAATTGTTTTTCGTACGCGCGGTACCGC
TTACCCATCTCTCCGCATCACCTTTGGTAAAGGTTCTAAGCTTAGGTGAGAACATCCCTGCCTGAACATG
AGAAAAAACAGGGTACTCATACTCACTTCTAAGTGACGGCTGCATACTAACAGATCCACTTTCACATTTA
AGTTGTTTTTCTAATCCGCATATGATCAATTCAAGGCCGAATAAGAAGGCTGGCTCTGCACCTTGGTGAT
CAAATAATTCGATAGCTTGTCGTAATAATGGCGGCATACTATCAGTAGTAGGTGTTTCCCTTTCTTCTTT
AGCGACTTGATGCTCTTGATCTTCCAATACGCAACCTAAAGTAAAATGCCCCACAGCGCTGAGTGCATAT
AACGCGTTCTCTAGTGAAAAACCTTGTTGGCATAAAAAGGCTAATTGATTTTCGAGAGTTTCATACTGTT
TTTCTGTAGGCCGTGTATCTGAATGTACTTTTGCTCCATTGCGATGACTTAGTAAAGCACATCTAAAACT
TTTAGCGTTATTGCGTAAAAAATCTTGCCAGCTTTCCCCTTTTAAAGGGCAAAAGTGAGTATGGTGCCTA
TCTAACATCTCAATGGCTAAGGCGTCGAGCAAAGCCCGCTTATTTTTTACATGCCAATACAGTGTAGGCT
GCTCTACACCAAGCTTCTGGGCGAGTTTACGGGTTGTTAAACCTTCGATTCCGACCTCATTAAGCAGCTC
TAATGCGCTGTTAATCACTTTACTTTTATCTAATCTAGACATATGAATTGGGGCCGCGGAGGCTGGATCG
GTCCCGGTGTCTTCTATGGAGGTCAAAACAGCGTGGATGGCGTCTCCAGGCGATCTGACGGTTCACTAAA
CGAGCTCTGCTTATATAGACCTCCCACCGTACACGCCTACCGCCCATTTGCGTCAATGGGGCGGAGTTGT
TACGACATTTTGGAAAGTCCCGTTGATTTTGGTGCCAAAACAAACTCCCATTGACGTCAATGGGGTGGAG
ACTTGGAAATCCCCGTGAGTCAAACCGCTATCCACGCCCATTGATGTACTGCCAAAACCGCATCACCATG
GTAATAGCGATGACTAATACGTAGATGTACTGCCAAGTAGGAAAGTCCCATAAGGTCATGTACTGGGCAT
AATGCCAGGCGGGCCATTTACCGTCATTGACGTCAATAGGGGGCGTACTTGGCATATGATACACTTGATG
TACTGCCAAGTGGGCAGTTTACCGTAAATACTCCACCCATTGACGTCAATGGAAAGTCCCTATTGGCGTT
ACTATGGGAACATACGTCATTATTGACGTCAATGGGCGGGGGTCGTTGGGCGGTCAGCCAGGCGGGCCAT
TTACCGTAAGTTATGTAACGCGGAACTCCATATATGGGCTATGAACTAATGACCCCGTAATTGATTACTA
TTAATAACTAGTCAATAATCAATGTCAACATGGCGGTAATGTTGGACATGAGCCAATATAAATGTACATA
TTATGATATGGATACAACGTATGCAATGGGCCAAGCTCCTCGAGTAATTCGCGCCACTTCTAAATAAGCG
AATTTCTTATGATTTATGATTTTTATTATTAAATAAGTTATAAAAAAAATAAGTGTATACAAATTTTAAA
GTGACTCTTAGGTTTTAAAACGAAAATTCTTATTCTTGAGTAACTCTTTCCTGTAGGTCAGGTTGCTTTC
TCAGGTATAGTATGAGGTCGCTCTTATTGACCACACCTCTACCGGCAGATCCGCTAGGGATAACAGGGTA
ATATAGATCAATTCCTCGATCGAGTTTACCACTCCCTATCAGTGATAGAGAAAAGTGAAAGTCGAGTTTA
CCACTCCCTATCAGTGATAGAGAAAAGTGAAAGTCGAGTTTACCACTCCCTATCAGTGATAGAGAAAAGT
GAAAGTCGAGTTTACCACTCCCTATCAGTGATAGAGAAAAGTGAAAGTCGAGTTTACCACTCCCTATCAG
TGATAGAGAAAAGTGAAAGTCGAGTTTACCACTCCCTATCAGTGATAGAGAAAAGTGAAAGTCGAGTTTA
CCACTCCCTATCAGTGATAGAGAAAAGTGAAAGTCGAGCTCGGTACCCTATGGCATGCATGTGCTCTGTA
TGTATATAAAACTCTTGTTTTCTTCTTTTCTCTAAATATTCTTTCCTTATACATTAGGTCCTTTGTAGCA
TAAATTACTATACTTCTATAGACACGCAAACACAAATACACACACTAAATTACCGGATCAATTCGGGGGA
TCAGTATGCAGATTTTCGTCAAGACTTTGACCGGTAAAACCGCAACATTGGAAGTTGAATCTTCCGATAC
CATCGACAACGTTAAGTCGAAAATTCAAGACAAGGAAGGGATCCCTGGGTCTGGGGCTTACCCATACGAT
GTTCCTGACTATGCGGGGAATGGTATCCTCTGGCATGAGATGTGGCATGAAGGCCTGGAAGAGGCATCTC
GTTTGTACTTTGGGGAAAGGAACGTGAAAGGCATGTTTGAGGTGCTGGAGCCCTTGCATGCTATGATGGA
ACGGGGCCCCCAGACTCTGAAGGAAACATCCTTTAATCAGGCCTATGGTCGAGATTTAATGGAGGCCCAA
GAGTGGTGCAGGAAGTACATGAAATCAGGGAATGTCAAGGACCTCCTCCAAGCCTGGGACCTCTATTATC
ATGTGTTCCGACGAATCTCAAAGACTAGTGAATTCCCAAATCTACTAGTATCCTCCACCAACAGAGATGT
ACGACTATCGCAAACTTCGGTACCACCAAATGCACTTGCACTTTCTGCACCAGATAGCAACACTGATGAA
GACGCGGAAATCCTGGAAGATTCGGTAGATCAATCCGGTACGGCATGCAGGAGCGAAGAAAGTTCACAAA
ACGAGGAGGATCACTTCTGCCCTATTTGTAACTCAGATCTCACACAGTTTCCTGATGAAGAAGAGACCAG
AAAGCACGTAGAGGATTGCATACAGAGAGCTGAAAATGCCCAACAACATACGAATACGTCAGATGCAGCA
GATGACTCCGTAAAAGAAAGCCCTGCCTTTCAAAATAGAATGTTAGTGTACAAGATATCGCCTAATACAA
CAGATAATGCAATTAAGGAGTGCCCGATTTGTTTTGAGAATATGGAACCCGGTGAGAAAGTTGGGAGACT
AGAATGCTTGTGTGTTTTCCATTATAAGTGTATTAAGAACTGGTTTCACAAAAGGGCGCAAATGACTGCA
GCCCAGAAGGGAAATGGACATGCTTTTGTTAAAAGGAACTTTTGTCCTTTCCATGATGCCGTATTTTTAA
TACCCAAGAAAAAGCGTAAGGTCTTAATTAATTATACTGACATAGAAATGAACAGATTGGGAAAGTAGGC
GGCCGCTAGGGCCCTGCAGGAGGGCCGCATCATGTAATTAGTTATGTCACGCTTACATTCACGCCCTCCC
CCCACATCCGCTCTAACCGAAAAGGAAGGAGTTAGACAACCTGAAGTCTAGGTCCCTATTTATTTTTTTA
TAGTTATGTTAGTATTAAGAACGTTATTTATATTTCAAATTTTTCTTTTTTTTCTGTACAGACGCGTGTA
CGCATGTAACATTATACTGAAAACCTTGCTTGAGAAGGTTTTGGGACGCTCGAAGGCTTTAATTTGCGGC
CGTCGACCTGCAGGCATGCAAGCTTGGCGTAATCATGGTCATAGCTGTTTCCTGTGTGAAATTGTTATCC
GCTCACAATTCCACACAACATACGAGCCGGAAGCATAAAGTGTAAAGCCTGGGGTGCCTAATGAGTGAGC
TAACTCACATTAATTGCGTTGCGCTCACTGCCCGCTTTCCAGTCGGGAAACCTGTCGTGCCAGCTGCATT
AATGAAT
Features (pLannotate 1.2.2; 24 found; start..end, strand, type, name):
    223..811     -  rep_origin     ori: high-copy-number ColE1/pMB1/pBR322/pUC origin of replication
    982..1842    -  CDS            AmpR: β-lactamase; bla; confers resistance to ampicillin, carbenicillin, and related antibiotics
   1843..1947    -  promoter       AmpR promoter: bla
   2035..2440    +  promoter       LEU2 promoter: S. cerevisiae LEU2
   2441..3532    +  CDS            LEU2: LEU3_YEAST - Experimental evidence at protein level: Swiss-Prot protein existence level 1. Catalyzes the oxidation of 3-carboxy-2-hydroxy-4- methylpentanoate (3-isopropylmalate) to 3-carboxy-4-methyl-2- oxopentanoate. The product decarboxylates to 4-methyl-2 oxopentanoate. From Saccharomyces cerevisiae (strain ATCC 204508 / S288c) (Baker's yeast).
   3647..3682    +  CDS            rop (fragment): Rop protein, which maintains plasmids at low copy number; rop
   3784..3883    +  misc_feature   bom (fragment): basis of mobility region from pBR322
   3891..4124    -  CDS            VP16 AD: transcriptional activation domain of herpes simplex virus protein VP16 (Triezenberg et al., 1988; Cousens et al., 1989); UL48
   4269..4391    -  CDS            λ repressor (fragment): phage λ repressor; cI
   4396..5012    -  CDS            TetR (fragment): tetracycline repressor TetR; tetR from transposon Tn10; TetR binds to the tetracycline operator tetO to inhibit transcription. This inhibition can be relieved by adding tetracycline or doxycycline.
   5113..5316    -  promoter       CMV promoter: human cytomegalovirus (CMV) immediate early promoter
   5317..5696    -  enhancer       CMV enhancer: human cytomegalovirus immediate early enhancer
   5808..5995    +  terminator     ADH1 terminator: S. cerevisiae ADH1; transcription terminator for the S. cerevisiae alcohol dehydrogenase 1 (ADH1) gene
   6053..6323    +  protein_bind   tetracycline response element: contains seven copies of the tetracycline operator tetO tetracycline repressor TetR
   6516..6626    +  CDS            ubiquitin (fragment): Saccharomyces cerevisiae ubiquitin
   6639..6667    +  CDS            3xHA (fragment): three tandem HA epitope tags
   6675..6953    +  CDS            FRB*: T2098L mutant of FKBP-rapamycin binding domain of human FRAP binds synthetic ligands such as AP21967
   6969..7556    +  CDS            PIB1 (fragment): PIB1_YEAST - Experimental evidence at protein level: Swiss-Prot protein existence level 1. Functions as an E3 ubiquitin-protein ligase. Binds phospholipid vesicles containing phosphatidylinositol 3-phosphate. From Saccharomyces cerevisiae (strain ATCC 204508 / S288c) (Baker's yeast).
   7660..7907    +  terminator     CYC1 terminator: S. cerevisiae CYC1; transcription terminator for CYC1
   7912..7935    +  misc_feature   MCS (fragment): pUC18/19 multiple cloning site
   7972..7988    -  protein_bind   lac operator: The lac repressor binds to the lac operator to inhibit transcription in E. coli. This inhibition can be relieved by adding lactose or isopropyl-β-D-thiogalactopyranoside (IPTG). lac repressor encoded by lacI
   7996..8026    -  promoter       lac promoter: promoter for the E. coli lac operon
   8041..8062    -  protein_bind   CAP binding site: CAP binding activates transcription in the presence of cAMP. E. coli catabolite activator protein
   8075..40      -  CDS            lacI (fragment) (across the origin): lac repressor; lacI; The lac repressor binds to the lac operator to inhibit transcription in E. coli. This inhibition can be relieved by adding lactose or isopropyl-β-D-thiogalactopyranoside (IPTG).
