[The description below was written by a language model from this plasmid's Addgene catalogue record and pLannotate feature annotations shown in this document.]
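Description:
YIp128-TET-NUbo-E3(63)-NLS-VSV is a yeast integrative expression plasmid built on the YIplac128 backbone, designed for doxycycline-inducible production of an engineered ubiquitin ligase in Saccharomyces cerevisiae. No yeast replication origin is annotated, as expected for an integrative vector, so it must insert into the genome to be maintained, with transformants selected through the LEU2 marker and its own promoter. In E. coli it is propagated at high copy from a ColE1/pUC-type origin under ampicillin selection (AmpR). Remnants of the pUC lac region and a partial multiple cloning site flank the insert.

The payload consists of two divergently arranged units. On the reverse strand, a CMV enhancer/promoter is annotated upstream of a Tet-family transactivator, detected as a TetR fragment, a short λ repressor-like fragment and the VP16 activation domain. Since the stated purpose is doxycycline induction, this is presumably a reverse (Tet-On type) transactivator, although the annotation does not distinguish the variant. On the forward strand, an ADH1 terminator precedes a tetracycline response element with seven tetO copies. This element drives the fusion open reading frame, which ends at a CYC1 terminator. The annotated parts of the fusion are a yeast ubiquitin fragment (corresponding to the N-terminal NUbo tag), a partial HA epitope match, the human FRB* (T2098L) rapamycin-binding domain and a fragment of the yeast E3 ligase Pib1. The C-terminal NLS and VSV tag listed in the catalogue were not picked up by the annotation.

According to the associated publication title, the construct belongs to the "Ubiquiton" toolkit for inducible, linkage-specific polyubiquitylation. The name E3(63) suggests a K63-linkage-directed ligase, here targeted to the nucleus, and the FRB* domain suggests ligand-induced recruitment to a partner protein, though the record does not spell out these details.
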