Addgene plasmid #212756: YIp128-TET-NUbo-E3(63)-NLS-VSV
Purpose: Doxycycline-inducible expression of NUbo-E3(63)-NLS-VSV in budding yeast
Depositing lab: Helle Ulrich. Publication: Ubiquiton-An inducible, linkage-specific polyubiquitylation tool. Renz C, Asimaki E, Meister C, Albanese V, Petriukov K, Krapoth NC, Wegmann S, Wollscheid HP, Wong RP, Fulzele A, Chen JX, Leon S, Ulrich HD. Mol Cell. 2024 Jan 18;84(2):386-400.e11. doi: 10.1016/j.molcel.2023.11.016. Epub 2023 Dec 15. PubMed 38103558.
Backbone
  Vector backbone: YIplac128
  Vector type: Yeast Expression ; integrative vector
  Selectable markers: LEU2
Growth in bacteria
  Bacterial resistance: Ampicillin, 100 μg/mL
  Growth temperature: 37°C
  Growth strain: Top10
  Copy number: High Copy
Gene/Insert
  Gene/Insert name: E3(63)
  Species: H. sapiens (human), S. cerevisiae (budding yeast)
  Promoter: Tet
  Tag / fusion protein: NUbo (N terminal on insert); NLS-VSV (C terminal on insert)
  Cloning method: Restriction Enzyme; 5′ cloning site unknown (unknown if destroyed)
Terms and licenses: Academic/Nonprofit Terms; Industry Terms: Not Available to Industry
Depositor comments: pHU3981
How to cite: YIp128-TET-NUbo-E3(63)-NLS-VSV was a gift from Helle Ulrich (Addgene plasmid # 212756 ; http://n2t.net/addgene:212756 ; RRID:Addgene_212756)
